Addgene plasmid #109346: [pSK496] pLJC5 HA-Depdc5(AB)
Purpose: Lenti-viral expression of HA-tagged Depdc5 mutant AB
Depositing lab: David Sabatini & Kuang Shen. Depositing organization: Whitehead Institute for Biomedical Research. Publication: Architecture of the human GATOR1 and GATOR1-Rag GTPases complexes. Shen K, Huang RK, Brignole EJ, Condon KJ, Valenstein ML, Chantranupong L, Bomaliyamu A, Choe A, Hong C, Yu Z, Sabatini DM. Nature. 2018 Apr 5;556(7699):64-69. doi: 10.1038/nature26158. Epub 2018 Mar 28. PubMed 29590090.
Backbone
  Vector backbone: pLJC5
  Vector type: Lentiviral
Growth in bacteria
  Bacterial resistance: Ampicillin, 100 μg/mL
  Growth temperature: 37°C
  Growth strain: NEB Stable
  Copy number: High Copy
Gene/Insert
  Gene/Insert name: Depdc5
  Species: H. sapiens (human)
  Insert size (bp): 5000
  Mutation: DIYGD(185-189)GSGSG;EQPLH(371-375)GSGSG
  Entrez Gene: DEPDC5 (a.k.a. DEP.5, FFEVF, FFEVF1)
  Tag / fusion protein: HA (N terminal on insert)
  Cloning method: Unknown
Terms and licenses: Academic/Nonprofit Terms; Industry Terms: Not Available to Industry
How to cite: [pSK496] pLJC5 HA-Depdc5(AB) was a gift from David Sabatini & Kuang Shen (Addgene plasmid # 109346 ; http://n2t.net/addgene:109346 ; RRID:Addgene_109346)
