[The description below was written by a language model from this plasmid's Addgene catalogue record and pLannotate feature annotations shown in this document.]
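Description:
[pSK496] pLJC5 HA-Depdc5(AB) is a lentiviral transfer plasmid of about 12.9 kb, built on the pLJC5 backbone, for stable expression of an HA-tagged mutant of human DEPDC5 in mammalian cells. It is maintained in E. coli as a high-copy plasmid through a ColE1/pUC-type origin with ampicillin selection (AmpR). An f1 origin and remnants of a lac/lacZα cloning region flanked by T3 and T7 promoters are also present in the backbone. The short RSF ori, lacI, gag, Rev and nef annotations are fragments, not functional genes.

The viral portion has a third-generation, self-inactivating layout. An RSV promoter drives a truncated HIV-1 5' LTR to produce the genomic RNA in packaging cells, followed by the Ψ packaging signal, the RRE for Rev-dependent nuclear export, a cPPT/CTS element, and a ΔU3 3' LTR that inactivates LTR promoter activity after integration. An SV40 poly(A) signal and SV40 origin lie downstream of the 3' LTR.

Within the provirus, the human ubiquitin C (UbC) promoter drives the DEPDC5 coding sequence of roughly 4.8 kb. According to the catalogue entry, this sequence carries an N-terminal HA tag, which is not separately annotated in the feature table. A separate hPGK promoter expresses puromycin N-acetyltransferase so that transduced cells can be selected.

The "AB" mutant replaces two five-residue stretches, DIYGD (185–189) and EQPLH (371–375), with GSGSG linkers. The plasmid comes from structural work on the GATOR1 and GATOR1–Rag GTPase complexes, so the mutant is probably meant to test the function of specific DEPDC5 surfaces. The record does not state which interaction each substitution is meant to disrupt.
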