Features (pLannotate 1.2.2; 27 found; start..end, strand, type, name):
     48..181     +  rep_origin     RSF ori (fragment): Plasmids containing the RSF 1030 origin of replication can be propagated in E. coli cells that contain additional plasmids with compatible origins.
    183..275     +  CDS            lacI (fragment): lac repressor; lacI; The lac repressor binds to the lac operator to inhibit transcription in E. coli. This inhibition can be relieved by adding lactose or isopropyl-β-D-thiogalactopyranoside (IPTG).
    288..309     +  protein_bind   CAP binding site: CAP binding activates transcription in the presence of cAMP. E. coli catabolite activator protein
    324..354     +  promoter       lac promoter: promoter for the E. coli lac operon
    358..380     +  protein_bind   lac operator (fragment): The lac repressor binds to the lac operator to inhibit transcription in E. coli. This inhibition can be relieved by adding lactose or isopropyl-β-D-thiogalactopyranoside (IPTG). lac repressor encoded by lacI
    423..441     +  promoter       T3 promoter: promoter for bacteriophage T3 RNA polymerase
    469..695     +  promoter       RSV promoter: Rous sarcoma virus enhancer/promoter
    696..876     +  LTR            5' LTR (truncated): truncated 5' long terminal repeat (LTR) from HIV-1
    923..1048    +  misc_feature   HIV-1 Ψ: packaging signal of human immunodeficiency virus type 1
   1032..1395    +  CDS            HIV-1 gag (fragment): gag protein from human immunodeficiency virus 1; gag
   1541..1774    +  misc_feature   RRE: The Rev response element (RRE) of HIV-1 allows for Rev-dependent mRNA export from the nucleus to the cytoplasm.
   2151..2251    +  CDS            Rev (fragment): human immunodeficiency virus 1 (HIV-1) Rev protein; rev; enhances nuclear export of unspliced and incompletely spliced viral mRNAs
   2292..3503    +  promoter       UbC promoter: human ubiquitin C promoter
   3593..8401    +  CDS            DEPDC5: DEPD5_HUMAN - Also known as KIAA0645 From Homo sapiens (Human).
   8446..8563    +  misc_feature   cPPT/CTS: central polypurine tract and central termination sequence of HIV-1
   8612..9122    +  promoter       hPGK promoter: human phosphoglycerate kinase 1 promoter
   9144..9743    +  CDS            PuroR: puromycin N-acetyltransferase; pac from Streptomyces alboniger; confers resistance to puromycin
   9786..9869    +  CDS            nef (fragment): NEF_HV1Z2 - Experimental evidence at protein level: Swiss-Prot protein existence level 1. Extracellular Nef protein targets CD4(+) T-lymphocytes for apoptosis by interacting with CXCR4 surface receptors. From Human immunodeficiency virus type 1 group M subtype D (isolate Z2/CDC-Z34) (HIV-1).
   9871..10104   +  LTR            3' LTR (ΔU3): self-inactivating 3' long terminal repeat (LTR) from HIV-1
  10176..10297   +  polyA_signal   SV40 poly(A) signal: SV40 polyadenylation signal
  10337..10472   +  rep_origin     SV40 ori: SV40 origin of replication
  10493..10511   -  promoter       T7 promoter: promoter for bacteriophage T7 RNA polymerase
  10519..10674   +  CDS            lacZα (fragment): LacZα fragment of β-galactosidase; lacZ fragment
  10679..11107   +  rep_origin     f1 ori (sequence partly withheld): f1 bacteriophage origin of replication; arrow indicates direction of (+) strand synthesis
  11160..11264   +  promoter       AmpR promoter: bla
  11265..12125   +  CDS            AmpR: β-lactamase; bla; confers resistance to ampicillin, carbenicillin, and related antibiotics
  12296..12884   +  rep_origin     ori: high-copy-number ColE1/pMB1/pBR322/pUC origin of replication
>Addgene plasmid #109346 | [pSK496] pLJC5 HA-Depdc5(AB) | addgene full sequence | sequence record 211268 | Addgene NGS Result
AACGCCAGCAACGCGGCCTTTTTACGGTTCCTGGCCTTTTGCTGGCCTTTTGCTCACATGTTCTTTCCTG
CGTTATCCCCTGATTCTGTGGATAACCGTATTACCGCCTTTGAGTGAGCTGATACCGCTCGCCGCAGCCG
AACGACCGAGCGCAGCGAGTCAGTGAGCGAGGAAGCGGAAGAGCGCCCAATACGCAAACCGCCTCTCCCC
GCGCGTTGGCCGATTCATTAATGCAGCTGGCACGACAGGTTTCCCGACTGGAAAGCGGGCAGTGAGCGCA
ACGCAATTAATGTGAGTTAGCTCACTCATTAGGCACCCCAGGCTTTACACTTTATGCTTCCGGCTCGTAT
GTTGTGTGGAATTGTGAGCGGATAACAATTTCACACAGGAAACAGCTATGACCATGATTACGCCAAGCGC
GCAATTAACCCTCACTAAAGGGAACAAAAGCTGGAGCTGCAAGCTTAATGTAGTCTTATGCAATACTCTT
GTAGTCTTGCAACATGGTAACGATGAGTTAGCAACATGCCTTACAAGGAGAGAAAAAGCACCGTGCATGC
CGATTGGTGGAAGTAAGGTGGTACGATCGTGCCTTATTAGGAAGGCAACAGACGGGTCTGACATGGATTG
GACGAACCACTGAATTGCCGCATTGCAGAGATATTGTATTTAAGTGCCTAGCTCGATACATAAACGGGTC
TCTCTGGTTAGACCAGATCTGAGCCTGGGAGCTCTCTGGCTAACTAGGGAACCCACTGCTTAAGCCTCAA
TAAAGCTTGCCTTGAGTGCTTCAAGTAGTGTGTGCCCGTCTGTTGTGTGACTCTGGTAACTAGAGATCCC
TCAGACCCTTTTAGTCAGTGTGGAAAATCTCTAGCAGTGGCGCCCGAACAGGGACTTGAAAGCGAAAGGG
AAACCAGAGGAGCTCTCTCGACGCAGGACTCGGCTTGCTGAAGCGCGCACGGCAAGAGGCGAGGGGCGGC
GACTGGTGAGTACGCCAAAAATTTTGACTAGCGGAGGCTAGAAGGAGAGAGATGGGTGCGAGAGCGTCAG
TATTAAGCGGGGGAGAATTAGATCGCGATGGGAAAAAATTCGGTTAAGGCCAGGGGGAAAGAAAAAATAT
AAATTAAAACATATAGTATGGGCAAGCAGGGAGCTAGAACGATTCGCAGTTAATCCTGGCCTGTTAGAAA
CATCAGAAGGCTGTAGACAAATACTGGGACAGCTACAACCATCCCTTCAGACAGGATCAGAAGAACTTAG
ATCATTATATAATACAGTAGCAACCCTCTATTGTGTGCATCAAAGGATAGAGATAAAAGACACCAAGGAA
GCTTTAGACAAGATAGAGGAAGAGCAAAACAAAAGTAAGACCACCGCACAGCAAGCAGCAGCTGATCTTC
AGACCTGGAGGAGGAGATATGAGGGACAATTGGAGAAGTGAATTATATAAATATAAAGTAGTAAAAATTG
AACCATTAGGAGTAGCACCCACCAAGGCAAAGAGAAGAGTGGTGCAGAGAGAAAAAAGAGCAGTGGGAAT
AGGAGCTTTGTTCCTTGGGTTCTTGGGAGCAGCAGGAAGCACTATGGGCGCAGCGTCAATGACGCTGACG
GTACAGGCCAGACAATTATTGTCTGGTATAGTGCAGCAGCAGAACAATTTGCTGAGGGCTATTGAGGCGC
AACAGCATCTGTTGCAACTCACAGTCTGGGGCATCAAGCAGCTCCAGGCAAGAATCCTGGCTGTGGAAAG
ATACCTAAAGGATCAACAGCTCCTGGGGATTTGGGGTTGCTCTGGAAAACTCATTTGCACCACTGCTGTG
CCTTGGAATGCTAGTTGGAGTAATAAATCTCTGGAACAGATTTGGAATCACACGACCTGGATGGAGTGGG
ACAGAGAAATTAACAATTACACAAGCTTAATACACTCCTTAATTGAAGAATCGCAAAACCAGCAAGAAAA
GAATGAACAAGAATTATTGGAATTAGATAAATGGGCAAGTTTGTGGAATTGGTTTAACATAACAAATTGG
CTGTGGTATATAAAATTATTCATAATGATAGTAGGAGGCTTGGTAGGTTTAAGAATAGTTTTTGCTGTAC
TTTCTATAGTGAATAGAGTTAGGCAGGGATATTCACCATTATCGTTTCAGACCCACCTCCCAACCCCGAG
GGGACCCGACAGGCCCGAAGGAATAGAAGAAGAAGGTGGAGAGAGAGACAGAGACAGATCCATTCGATTA
GTGAACGGATCTCGACGGTATCGATCACGAGACTAGCCTCGAGCGGGATCTGGCCTCCGCGCCGGGTTTT
GGCGCCTCCCGCGGGCGCCCCCCTCCTCACGGCGAGCGCTGCCACGTCAGACGAAGGGCGCAGCGAGCGT
CCTGATCCTTCCGCCCGGACGCTCAGGACAGCGGCCCGCTGCTCATAAGACTCGGCCTTAGAACCCCAGT
ATCAGCAGAAGGACATTTTAGGACGGGACTTGGGTGACTCTAGGGCACTGGTTTTCTTTCCAGAGAGCGG
AACAGGCGAGGAAAAGTAGTCCCTTCTCGGCGATTCTGCGGAGGGATCTCCGTGGGGCGGTGAACGCCGA
TGATTATATAAGGACGCGCCGGGTGTGGCACAGCTAGTTCCGTCGCAGCCGGGATTTGGGTCGCGGTTCT
TGTTTGTGGATCGCTGTGATCGTCACTTGGTGAGTAGCGGGCTGCTGGGCTGGCCGGGGCTTTCGTGGCC
GCCGGGCCGCTCGGTGGGACGGAAGCGTGTGGAGAGACCGCCAAGGGCTGTAGTCTGGGTCCGCGAGCAA
GGTTGCCCTGAACTGGGGGTTGGGGGGAGCGCAGCAAAATGGCGGCTGTTCCCGAGTCTTGAATGGAAGA
CGCTTGTGAGGCGGGCTGTGAGGTCGTTGAAACAAGGTGGGGGGCATGGTGGGCGGCAAGAACCCAAGGT
CTTGAGGCCTTCGCTAATGCGGGAAAGCTCTTATTCGGGTGAGATGGGCTGGGGCACCATCTGGGGACCC
TGACGTGAAGTTTGTCACTGACTGGAGAACTCGGTTTGTCGTCTGTTGCGGGGGCGGCAGTTATGGCGGT
GCCGTTGGGCAGTGCACCCGTACCTTTGGGAGCGCGCGCCCTCGTCGTGTCGTGACGTCACCCGTTCTGT
TGGCTTATAATGCAGGGTGGGGCCACCTGCCGGTAGGTGTGCGGTAGGCTTTTCTCCGTCGCAGGACGCA
GGGTTCGGGCCTAGGGTAGGCTCTCCTGAATCGACAGGCGCCGGACCTCTGGTGAGGGGAGGGATAAGTG
AGGCGTCAGTTTCTTTGGTCGGTTTTATGTACCTATCTTCTTAAGTAGCTGAAGCTCCGGTTTTGAACTA
TGCGCTCGGGGTTGGCGAGTGTGTTTTGTGAAGTTTTTTAGGCACCTTTTGAAATGTAATCATTTGGGTC
AATATGTAATTTTCAGTGTTAGACTAGTAAATTGTCCGCTAAATTCTGGCCGTTTTTGGCTTTTTTGTTA
GACGAAGCGCTAGCGCTACCGGTGCCACCATGGGCTACCCCTATGATGTGCCTGACTACGCAGATCTCAA
TGGTGGTGGTGGTGGGTCGACGATGAGAACAACAAAGGTCTACAAACTCGTCATCCACAAGAAGGGCTTT
GGGGGCAGTGATGATGAGCTAGTTGTGAACCCCAAAGTGTTCCCTCACATCAAGCTTGGAGACATTGTAG
AGATTGCACACCCCAACGATGAATACAGCCCTCTGCTTTTGCAGGTCAAGTCTCTTAAGGAAGATTTACA
GAAGGAAACTATCAGTGTGGACCAGACTGTGACTCAAGTGTTCCGGCTGAGACCTTATCAGGATGTCTAT
GTTAATGTCGTAGACCCTAAGGATGTGACCCTTGACCTAGTGGAATTAACTTTTAAGGATCAGTATATTG
GCCGTGGGGATATGTGGCGACTAAAGAAAAGTTTGGTCAGCACATGTGCCTATATCACCCAGAAGGTGGA
GTTTGCTGGCATCAGAGCACAGGCTGGTGAACTGTGGGTTAAGAATGAGAAGGTCATGTGTGGCTACATC
AGTGAAGATACCAGGGTGGTGTTTCGTTCTACGTCGGCTATGGTTTACATATTTATTCAGATGAGCTGTG
AAATGTGGGATTTTGGCAGCGGAAGCGGCTTGTATTTTGAGAAAGCTGTGAATGGTTTCCTTGCTGATCT
ATTTACCAAGTGGAAGGAGAAGAACTGTAGTCATGAAGTGACAGTGGTCCTGTTTTCTAGAACTTTCTAT
GATGCAAAATCTGTTGATGAATTTCCTGAAATAAACCGAGCCTCAATTCGACAGGATCACAAGGGGAGAT
TCTATGAAGACTTTTACAAAGTGGTGGTGCAGAATGAGAGAAGAGAAGAATGGACTTCACTTCTCGTAAC
CATTAAAAAACTCTTCATCCAGTATCCAGTGTTGGTGCGACTGGAACAGGCAGAGGGCTTTCCTCAAGGA
GATAATTCTACCTCAGCACAAGGAAACTACCTGGAGGCCATCAATCTGTCATTCAATGTGTTTGATAAGC
ACTACATCAACCGCAACTTTGACCGAACTGGGCAGATGTCAGTGGTGATCACGCCCGGGGTGGGTGTCTT
TGAAGTGGACCGCCTACTCATGATCCTGACCAAGCAGCGGATGATAGATAATGGAATTGGTGTGGATTTG
GTGTGCATGGGAGGCAGCGGAAGCGGCGCTGTCCCATTGTTCAAGCTCCATAATCGGAGTGCTCCCCGTG
ATTCTCGTCTGGGCGATGACTATAATATCCCTCACTGGATAAACCACAGTTTCTACACATCCAAAAGCCA
GCTCTTTTGTAATAGTTTCACCCCACGAATAAAACTGGCAGGAAAGAAGCCCGCCTCTGAGAAAGCAAAA
AATGGCCGTGATACATCTCTCGGGAGTCCAAAAGAATCTGAGAACGCCCTTCCCATCCAAGTAGATTATG
ACGCCTATGACGCTCAAGTGTTCAGGCTGCCCGGCCCATCCCGGGCCCAGTGCCTCACCACCTGCAGATC
TGTGCGAGAGCGAGAGAGTCACAGTCGAAAGAGTGCCAGCTCCTGTGATGTTTCATCCAGCCCTTCCCTA
CCAAGCCGCACACTGCCCACTGAGGAAGTGAGGAGCCAGGCTTCTGACGACAGCTCCCTAGGCAAGAGTG
CCAACATCCTGATGATCCCACACCCCCACCTGCACCAGTATGAAGTCAGCAGCTCCTTGGGATACACCAG
CACTCGAGATGTCCTGGAGAACATGATGGAGCCACCACAGCGAGACTCCAGTGCACCAGGGAGGTTTCAC
GTTGGCAGTGCAGAATCCATGCTGCATGTTCGACCTGGTGGATACACGCCCCAGAGAGCACTGATTAACC
CCTTCGCTCCCTCTCGGATGCCCATGAAGCTTACGTCCAACAGAAGGCGCTGGATGCACACTTTTCCTGT
GGGGCCATCCGGAGAAGCCATCCAGATCCACCACCAGACCCGACAGAATATGGCGGAGCTACAAGGCAGC
GGGCAGAGGGATCCAACTCACTCCTCTGCAGAGCTGCTGGAGTTAGCATATCATGAAGCTGCTGGAAGGC
ACAGCAATTCCCGCCAGCCTGGTGACGGCATGTCCTTCTTGAACTTCAGTGGAACAGAGGAGCTTTCTGT
CGGCCTGCTTAGCAACAGTGGTGCAGGTATGAATCCTAGGACCCAGAATAAGGATTCTCTAGAGGACAGT
GTTTCTACCTCTCCAGACCCAATTCTGACACTGTCTGCTCCCCCTGTAGTGCCAGGCTTCTGTTGCACAG
TTGGAGTGGACTGGAAGTCTCTCACTACTCCGGCGTGCCTCCCCCTTACCACCGACTACTTCCCTGACCG
CCAGGGCCTGCAGAATGACTACACAGAGGGCTGTTATGATCTCCTTCCAGAAGCAGACATCGACAGGAGG
GACGAAGATGGTGTGCAGATGACAGCCCAGCAGGTATTTGAAGAGTTTATTTGCCAACGTCTCATGCAGG
GCTACCAAATCATAGTGCAGCCCAAGACACAGAAACCCAATCCTGCTGTCCCGCCCCCGCTGAGCAGTAG
CCCACTCTATAGCCGAGGCCTTGTGTCCCGAAACCGCCCTGAGGAGGAGGACCAGTATTGGCTGAGTATG
GGCAGAACGTTCCACAAAGTGACGCTGAAGGATAAGATGATCACAGTGACGCGATACCTTCCCAAGTATC
CTTATGAATCTGCCCAGATCCACTACACCTACAGCCTCTGTCCTTCCCACTCAGACTCAGAGTTCGTCTC
CTGCTGGGTGGAGTTTTCCCACGAACGGCTGGAGGAGTACAAGTGGAATTACTTAGATCAGTATATCTGT
TCTGCCGGCTCTGAAGACTTCAGCTTAATTGAGTCCCTGAAGTTCTGGAGGACCCGCTTCCTGCTGCTGC
CAGCCTGTGTCACCGCCACCAAGCGCATCACGGAGGGGGAGGCCCACTGCGACATCTATGGGGACAGGCC
CCGTGCAGACGAGGACGAGTGGCAACTCCTGGATGGTTTTGTCCGCTTTGTGGAGGGCTTGAATCGCATT
CGCAGGCGGCATCGCTCGGATCGCATGATGCGGAAAGGGACCGCCATGAAAGGCTTGCAGATGACTGGGC
CCATTTCCACGCATTCTCTGGAGTCAACTGCACCCCCAGTGGGGAAGAAGGGAACCTCAGCTCTCTCTGC
CCTGTTGGAGATGGAGGCCAGTCAGAAGTGCCTGGGAGAACAGCAGGCAGCTGTGCATGGTGGGAAGAGC
TCCGCCCAGTCAGCCGAGAGCAGCAGCGTTGCCATGACTCCCACCTACATGGACAGCCCACGAAAGGACG
GGGCCTTCTTTATGGAGTTTGTCCGCAGCCCACGCACAGCATCGTCCGCCTTCTACCCTCAGGTATCTGT
GGACCAAACAGCCACTCCTATGTTGGACGGCACCAGTTTGGGCATATGCACAGGCCAATCCATGGACAGA
GGCAACAGCCAGACCTTTGGGAACTCCCAGAACATAGGAGAACAGGGCTACTCCTCCACAAACTCCAGTG
ACAGCAGCTCTCAGCAGCTGGTGGCAAGCTCCTTGACCTCATCCTCTACCCTGACAGAGATCCTGGAAGC
CATGAAGCACCCCTCGACAGGAGTCCAGCTGCTCTCTGAACAGAAGGGCCTCTCACCGTACTGCTTCATC
AGCGCGGAGGTGGTACACTGGTTGGTGAACCACGTGGAGGGGATCCAGACACAGGCGATGGCCATTGACA
TCATGCAGAAAATGCTGGAAGAGCAGCTCATCACACATGCATCTGGCGAAGCCTGGCGGACCTTCATCTA
CGGCTTCTATTTCTACAAGATAGTAACGGACAAAGAGCCCGACCGAGTGGCCATGCAGCAGCCCGCCACC
ACCTGGCACACAGCAGGAGTGGACGACTTCGCCAGCTTCCAGCGCAAGTGGTTTGAGGTGGCCTTTGTGG
CAGAAGAGCTCGTGCACTCTGAGATTCCTGCCTTTCTCCTGCCCTGGCTGCCTAGCCGGCCAGCCTCCTA
TGCAAGTAGGCACAGCTCCTTTAGCCGAAGTTTTGGAGGACGGAGCCAGGCGGCAGCACTTTTAGCTGCC
ACTGTCCCAGAGCAGAGGACTGTGACCCTGGATGTTGACGTGAACAACCGCACAGACCGGCTGGAGTGGT
GCAGCTGTTATTACCATGGCAACTTTTCTCTGAATGCAGCCTTTGAGATCAAGCTGCACTGGATGGCGGT
GACCGCAGCAGTACTCTTCGAGATGGTCCAAGGTTGGCATCGGAAAGCCACCTCCTGTGGCTTCTTGTTA
GTCCCAGTTTTGGAGGGGCCTTTTGCACTGCCCAGTTACCTGTATGGCGACCCCCTTCGTGCCCAGCTCT
TCATCCCACTCAACATCAGCTGCTTGCTCAAGGAGGGCAGCGAGCACCTGTTTGATAGCTTTGAACCCGA
AACGTACTGGGATCGAATGCACCTCTTCCAGGAAGCCATTGCACACAGGTTTGGGTTTGTACAAGATAAA
TATTCTGCCTCTGCTTTTAACTTCCCTGCTGAGAACAAGCCTCAGTATATCCACGTTACAGGAACAGTGT
TTCTGCAGCTGCCCTACTCCAAGCGCAAGTTCTCAGGGCAGCAGCGGCGGCGGCGGAACTCCACCAGCTC
CACCAACCAGAACATGTTCTGCGAGGAGCGGGTCGGCTACAACTGGGCCTACAACACCATGCTCACCAAA
ACATGGCGCTCCAGCGCCACAGGGGATGAAAAGTTTGCTGATCGGCTGCTGAAGGACTTCACGGACTTCT
GCATCAACCGTGACAACCGGCTGGTCACGTTCTGGACAAGTTGCCTGGAGAAGATGCATGCCAGTGCCCC
GTGAGAATTCTCGACCTCGAGACAAATGGCAGTATTCATCCACAATTTTAAAAGAAAAGGGGGGATTGGG
GGGTACAGTGCAGGGGAAAGAATAGTAGACATAATAGCAACAGACATACAAACTAAAGAATTACAAAAAC
AAATTACAAAAATTCAAAATTTTCGGGTTTATTACAGGGACAGCAGAGATCCACTTTGGCCGCGGCTCGA
GGGGGTTGGGGTTGCGCCTTTTCCAAGGCAGCCCTGGGTTTGCGCAGGGACGCGGCTGCTCTGGGCGTGG
TTCCGGGAAACGCAGCGGCGCCGACCCTGGGTCTCGCACATTCTTCACGTCCGTTCGCAGCGTCACCCGG
ATCTTCGCCGCTACCCTTGTGGGCCCCCCGGCGACGCTTCCTGCTCCGCCCCTAAGTCGGGAAGGTTCCT
TGCGGTTCGCGGCGTGCCGGACGTGACAAACGGAAGCCGCACGTCTCACTAGTACCCTCGCAGACGGACA
GCGCCAGGGAGCAATGGCAGCGCGCCGACCGCGATGGGCTGTGGCCAATAGCGGCTGCTCAGCAGGGCGC
GCCGAGAGCAGCGGCCGGGAAGGGGCGGTGCGGGAGGCGGGGTGTGGGGCGGTAGTGTGGGCCCTGTTCC
TGCCCGCGCGGTGTTCCGCATTCTGCAAGCCTCCGGAGCGCACGTCGGCAGTCGGCTCCCTCGTTGACCG
AATCACCGACCTCTCTCCCCAGGGGGATCCACCGGAGCTTACCATGACCGAGTACAAGCCCACGGTGCGC
CTCGCCACCCGCGACGACGTCCCCAGGGCCGTACGCACCCTCGCCGCCGCGTTCGCCGACTACCCCGCCA
CGCGCCACACCGTCGATCCGGACCGCCACATCGAGCGGGTCACCGAGCTGCAAGAACTCTTCCTCACGCG
CGTCGGGCTCGACATCGGCAAGGTGTGGGTCGCGGACGACGGCGCCGCGGTGGCGGTCTGGACCACGCCG
GAGAGCGTCGAAGCGGGGGCGGTGTTCGCCGAGATCGGCCCGCGCATGGCCGAGTTGAGCGGTTCCCGGC
TGGCCGCGCAGCAACAGATGGAAGGCCTCCTGGCGCCGCACCGGCCCAAGGAGCCCGCGTGGTTCCTGGC
CACCGTCGGCGTCTCGCCCGACCACCAGGGCAAGGGTCTGGGCAGCGCCGTCGTGCTCCCCGGAGTGGAG
GCGGCCGAGCGCGCCGGGGTGCCCGCCTTCCTGGAGACCTCCGCGCCCCGCAACCTCCCCTTCTACGAGC
GGCTCGGCTTCACCGTCACCGCCGACGTCGAGGTGCCCGAAGGACCGCGCACCTGGTGCATGACCCGCAA
GCCCGGTGCCTGACGCCCGCCCCACGACCCGCAGCGCCCGACCGAAAGGAGCGCACGACCCCATGCATCG
GTACCTTTAAGACCAATGACTTACAAGGCAGCTGTAGATCTTAGCCACTTTTTAAAAGAAAAGGGGGGAC
TGGAAGGGCTAATTCACTCCCAACGAAGACAAGATCTGCTTTTTGCTTGTACTGGGTCTCTCTGGTTAGA
CCAGATCTGAGCCTGGGAGCTCTCTGGCTAACTAGGGAACCCACTGCTTAAGCCTCAATAAAGCTTGCCT
TGAGTGCTTCAAGTAGTGTGTGCCCGTCTGTTGTGTGACTCTGGTAACTAGAGATCCCTCAGACCCTTTT
AGTCAGTGTGGAAAATCTCTAGCAGTAGTAGTTCATGTCATCTTATTATTCAGTATTTATAACTTGCAAA
GAAATGAATATCAGAGAGTGAGAGGAACTTGTTTATTGCAGCTTATAATGGTTACAAATAAAGCAATAGC
ATCACAAATTTCACAAATAAAGCATTTTTTTCACTGCATTCTAGTTGTGGTTTGTCCAAACTCATCAATG
TATCTTATCATGTCTGGCTCTAGCTATCCCGCCCCTAACTCCGCCCATCCCGCCCCTAACTCCGCCCAGT
TCCGCCCATTCTCCGCCCCATGGCTGACTAATTTTTTTTATTTATGCAGAGGCCGAGGCCGCCTCGGCCT
CTGAGCTATTCCAGAAGTAGTGAGGAGGCTTTTTTGGAGGCCTAGGGACGTACCCAATTCGCCCTATAGT
GAGTCGTATTACGCGCGCTCACTGGCCGTCGTTTTACAACGTCGTGACTGGGAAAACCCTGGCGTTACCC
AACTTAATCGCCTTGCAGCACATCCCCCTTTCGCCAGCTGGCGTAATAGCGAAGAGGCCCGCACCGATCG
CCCTTCCCAACAGTTGCGCAGCCTGAATGGCGAATGGG
[124 nt withheld, positions 10679-10802]
C
[91 nt withheld, positions 10804-10894]
A
[49 nt withheld, positions 10896-10944]
CCTTTGACGTTGGAGTCCACGTTCTTT
[37 nt withheld, positions 10972-11008]
ACCCTATCTCGGTCTATTCTTTTGATTTATAAGGGATTTTGCCGATTTCGGCCTATTGGTTAAAAAATGA
GCTGATTTAACAAAAATTTAACGCGAATTTTAACAAAATATTAACGCTTACAATTTAGGTGGCACTTTTC
GGGGAAATGTGCGCGGAACCCCTATTTGTTTATTTTTCTAAATACATTCAAATATGTATCCGCTCATGAG
ACAATAACCCTGATAAATGCTTCAATAATATTGAAAAAGGAAGAGTATGAGTATTCAACATTTCCGTGTC
GCCCTTATTCCCTTTTTTGCGGCATTTTGCCTTCCTGTTTTTGCTCACCCAGAAACGCTGGTGAAAGTAA
AAGATGCTGAAGATCAGTTGGGTGCACGAGTGGGTTACATCGAACTGGATCTCAACAGCGGTAAGATCCT
TGAGAGTTTTCGCCCCGAAGAACGTTTTCCAATGATGAGCACTTTTAAAGTTCTGCTATGTGGCGCGGTA
TTATCCCGTATTGACGCCGGGCAAGAGCAACTCGGTCGCCGCATACACTATTCTCAGAATGACTTGGTTG
AGTACTCACCAGTCACAGAAAAGCATCTTACGGATGGCATGACAGTAAGAGAATTATGCAGTGCTGCCAT
AACCATGAGTGATAACACTGCGGCCAACTTACTTCTGACAACGATCGGAGGACCGAAGGAGCTAACCGCT
TTTTTGCACAACATGGGGGATCATGTAACTCGCCTTGATCGTTGGGAACCGGAGCTGAATGAAGCCATAC
CAAACGACGAGCGTGACACCACGATGCCTGTAGCAATGGCAACAACGTTGCGCAAACTATTAACTGGCGA
ACTACTTACTCTAGCTTCCCGGCAACAATTAATAGACTGGATGGAGGCGGATAAAGTTGCAGGACCACTT
CTGCGCTCGGCCCTTCCGGCTGGCTGGTTTATTGCTGATAAATCTGGAGCCGGTGAGCGTGGGTCTCGCG
GTATCATTGCAGCACTGGGGCCAGATGGTAAGCCCTCCCGTATCGTAGTTATCTACACGACGGGGAGTCA
GGCAACTATGGATGAACGAAATAGACAGATCGCTGAGATAGGTGCCTCACTGATTAAGCATTGGTAACTG
TCAGACCAAGTTTACTCATATATACTTTAGATTGATTTAAAACTTCATTTTTAATTTAAAAGGATCTAGG
TGAAGATCCTTTTTGATAATCTCATGACCAAAATCCCTTAACGTGAGTTTTCGTTCCACTGAGCGTCAGA
CCCCGTAGAAAAGATCAAAGGATCTTCTTGAGATCCTTTTTTTCTGCGCGTAATCTGCTGCTTGCAAACA
AAAAAACCACCGCTACCAGCGGTGGTTTGTTTGCCGGATCAAGAGCTACCAACTCTTTTTCCGAAGGTAA
CTGGCTTCAGCAGAGCGCAGATACCAAATACTGTTCTTCTAGTGTAGCCGTAGTTAGGCCACCACTTCAA
GAACTCTGTAGCACCGCCTACATACCTCGCTCTGCTAATCCTGTTACCAGTGGCTGCTGCCAGTGGCGAT
AAGTCGTGTCTTACCGGGTTGGACTCAAGACGATAGTTACCGGATAAGGCGCAGCGGTCGGGCTGAACGG
GGGGTTCGTGCACACAGCCCAGCTTGGAGCGAACGACCTACACCGAACTGAGATACCTACAGCGTGAGCT
ATGAGAAAGCGCCACGCTTCCCGAAGGGAGAAAGGCGGACAGGTATCCGGTAAGCGGCAGGGTCGGAACA
GGAGAGCGCACGAGGGAGCTTCCAGGGGGAAACGCCTGGTATCTTTATAGTCCTGTCGGGTTTCGCCACC
TCTGACTTGAGCGTCGATTTTTGTGATGCTCGTCAGGGGGGCGGAGCCTATGGAAA
