>Addgene plasmid #109346 | [pSK496] pLJC5 HA-Depdc5(AB) | depositor partial sequence | sequence record 206152 | WT DepdcC5
ATGGGCTACCCCTATGATGTGCCTGACTACGCAGATCTCAATGGTGGTGGTGGTGGGTCGACGATGAGAA
CAACAAAGGTCTACAAACTCGTCATCCACAAGAAGGGCTTTGGGGGCAGTGATGATGAGCTAGTTGTGAA
CCCCAAAGTGTTCCCTCACATCAAGCTTGGAGACATTGTAGAGATTGCACACCCCAACGATGAATACAGC
CCTCTGCTTTTGCAGGTCAAGTCTCTTAAGGAAGATTTACAGAAGGAAACTATCAGTGTGGACCAGACTG
TGACTCAAGTGTTCCGGCTGAGACCTTATCAGGATGTCTATGTTAATGTCGTAGACCCTAAGGATGTGAC
CCTTGACCTAGTGGAATTAACTTTTAAGGATCAGTATATTGGCCGTGGGGATATGTGGCGACTAAAGAAA
AGTTTGGTCAGCACATGTGCCTATATCACCCAGAAGGTGGAGTTTGCTGGCATCAGAGCACAGGCTGGTG
AACTGTGGGTTAAGAATGAGAAGGTCATGTGTGGCTACATCAGTGAAGATACCAGGGTGGTGTTTCGTTC
TACGTCGGCTATGGTTTACATATTTATTCAGATGAGCTGTGAAATGTGGGATTTTGATATTTATGGGGAT
TTGTATTTTGAGAAAGCTGTGAATGGTTTCCTTGCTGATCTATTTACCAAGTGGAAGGAGAAGAACTGTA
GTCATGAAGTGACAGTGGTCCTGTTTTCTAGAACTTTCTATGATGCAAAATCTGTTGATGAATTTCCTGA
AATAAACCGAGCCTCAATTCGACAGGATCACAAGGGGAGATTCTATGAAGACTTTTACAAAGTGGTGGTG
CAGAATGAGAGAAGAGAAGAATGGACTTCACTTCTCGTAACCATTAAAAAACTCTTCATCCAGTATCCAG
TGTTGGTGCGACTGGAACAGGCAGAGGGCTTTCCTCAAGGAGATAATTCTACCTCAGCACAAGGAAACTA
CCTGGAGGCCATCAATCTGTCATTCAATGTGTTTGATAAGCACTACATCAACCGCAACTTTGACCGAACT
GGGCAGATGTCAGTGGTGATCACGCCCGGGGTGGGTGTCTTTGAAGTGGACCGCCTACTCATGATCCTGA
CCAAGCAGCGGATGATAGATAATGGAATTGGTGTGGATTTGGTGTGCATGGGAGAGCAACCGTTACATGC
TGTCCCATTGTTCAAGCTCCATAATCGGAGTGCTCCCCGTGATTCTCGTCTGGGCGATGACTATAATATC
CCTCACTGGATAAACCACAGTTTCTACACATCCAAAAGCCAGCTCTTTTGTAATAGTTTCACCCCACGAA
TAAAACTGGCAGGAAAGAAGCCCGCCTCTGAGAAAGCAAAAAATGGCCGTGATACATCTCTCGGGAGTCC
AAAAGAATCTGAGAACGCCCTTCCCATCCAAGTAGATTATGACGCCTATGACGCTCAAGTGTTCAGGCTG
CCCGGCCCATCCCGGGCCCAGTGCCTCACCACCTGCAGATCTGTGCGAGAGCGAGAGAGTCACAGTCGAA
AGAGTGCCAGCTCCTGTGATGTTTCATCCAGCCCTTCCCTACCAAGCCGCACACTGCCCACTGAGGAAGT
GAGGAGCCAGGCTTCTGACGACAGCTCCCTAGGCAAGAGTGCCAACATCCTGATGATCCCACACCCCCAC
CTGCACCAGTATGAAGTCAGCAGCTCCTTGGGATACACCAGCACTCGAGATGTCCTGGAGAACATGATGG
AGCCACCACAGCGAGACTCCAGTGCACCAGGGAGGTTTCACGTTGGCAGTGCAGAATCCATGCTGCATGT
TCGACCTGGTGGATACACGCCCCAGAGAGCACTGATTAACCCCTTCGCTCCCTCTCGGATGCCCATGAAG
CTTACGTCCAACAGAAGGCGCTGGATGCACACTTTTCCTGTGGGGCCATCCGGAGAAGCCATCCAGATCC
ACCACCAGACCCGACAGAATATGGCGGAGCTACAAGGCAGCGGGCAGAGGGATCCAACTCACTCCTCTGC
AGAGCTGCTGGAGTTAGCATATCATGAAGCTGCTGGAAGGCACAGCAATTCCCGCCAGCCTGGTGACGGC
ATGTCCTTCTTGAACTTCAGTGGAACAGAGGAGCTTTCTGTCGGCCTGCTTAGCAACAGTGGTGCAGGTA
TGAATCCTAGGACCCAGAATAAGGATTCTCTAGAGGACAGTGTTTCTACCTCTCCAGACCCAATTCTGAC
ACTGTCTGCTCCCCCTGTAGTGCCAGGCTTCTGTTGCACAGTTGGAGTGGACTGGAAGTCTCTCACTACT
CCGGCGTGCCTCCCCCTTACCACCGACTACTTCCCTGACCGCCAGGGCCTGCAGAATGACTACACAGAGG
GCTGTTATGATCTCCTTCCAGAAGCAGACATCGACAGGAGGGACGAAGATGGTGTGCAGATGACAGCCCA
GCAGGTATTTGAAGAGTTTATTTGCCAACGTCTCATGCAGGGCTACCAAATCATAGTGCAGCCCAAGACA
CAGAAACCCAATCCTGCTGTCCCGCCCCCGCTGAGCAGTAGCCCACTCTATAGCCGAGGCCTTGTGTCCC
GAAACCGCCCTGAGGAGGAGGACCAGTATTGGCTGAGTATGGGCAGAACGTTCCACAAAGTGACGCTGAA
GGATAAGATGATCACAGTGACGCGATACCTTCCCAAGTATCCTTATGAATCTGCCCAGATCCACTACACC
TACAGCCTCTGTCCTTCCCACTCAGACTCAGAGTTCGTCTCCTGCTGGGTGGAGTTTTCCCACGAACGGC
TGGAGGAGTACAAGTGGAATTACTTAGATCAGTATATCTGTTCTGCCGGCTCTGAAGACTTCAGCTTAAT
TGAGTCCCTGAAGTTCTGGAGGACCCGCTTCCTGCTGCTGCCAGCCTGTGTCACCGCCACCAAGCGCATC
ACGGAGGGGGAGGCCCACTGCGACATCTATGGGGACAGGCCCCGTGCAGACGAGGACGAGTGGCAACTCC
TGGATGGTTTTGTCCGCTTTGTGGAGGGCTTGAATCGCATTCGCAGGCGGCATCGCTCGGATCGCATGAT
GCGGAAAGGGACCGCCATGAAAGGCTTGCAGATGACTGGGCCCATTTCCACGCATTCTCTGGAGTCAACT
GCACCCCCAGTGGGGAAGAAGGGAACCTCAGCTCTCTCTGCCCTGTTGGAGATGGAGGCCAGTCAGAAGT
GCCTGGGAGAACAGCAGGCAGCTGTGCATGGTGGGAAGAGCTCCGCCCAGTCAGCCGAGAGCAGCAGCGT
TGCCATGACTCCCACCTACATGGACAGCCCACGAAAGGACGGGGCCTTCTTTATGGAGTTTGTCCGCAGC
CCACGCACAGCATCGTCCGCCTTCTACCCTCAGGTATCTGTGGACCAAACAGCCACTCCTATGTTGGACG
GCACCAGTTTGGGCATATGCACAGGCCAATCCATGGACAGAGGCAACAGCCAGACCTTTGGGAACTCCCA
GAACATAGGAGAACAGGGCTACTCCTCCACAAACTCCAGTGACAGCAGCTCTCAGCAGCTGGTGGCAAGC
TCCTTGACCTCATCCTCTACCCTGACAGAGATCCTGGAAGCCATGAAGCACCCCTCGACAGGAGTCCAGC
TGCTCTCTGAACAGAAGGGCCTCTCACCGTACTGCTTCATCAGCGCGGAGGTGGTACACTGGTTGGTGAA
CCACGTGGAGGGGATCCAGACACAGGCGATGGCCATTGACATCATGCAGAAAATGCTGGAAGAGCAGCTC
ATCACACATGCATCTGGCGAAGCCTGGCGGACCTTCATCTACGGCTTCTATTTCTACAAGATAGTAACGG
ACAAAGAGCCCGACCGAGTGGCCATGCAGCAGCCCGCCACCACCTGGCACACAGCAGGAGTGGACGACTT
CGCCAGCTTCCAGCGCAAGTGGTTTGAGGTGGCCTTTGTGGCAGAAGAGCTCGTGCACTCTGAGATTCCT
GCCTTTCTCCTGCCCTGGCTGCCTAGCCGGCCAGCCTCCTATGCAAGTAGGCACAGCTCCTTTAGCCGAA
GTTTTGGAGGACGGAGCCAGGCGGCAGCACTTTTAGCTGCCACTGTCCCAGAGCAGAGGACTGTGACCCT
GGATGTTGACGTGAACAACCGCACAGACCGGCTGGAGTGGTGCAGCTGTTATTACCATGGCAACTTTTCT
CTGAATGCAGCCTTTGAGATCAAGCTGCACTGGATGGCGGTGACCGCAGCAGTACTCTTCGAGATGGTCC
AAGGTTGGCATCGGAAAGCCACCTCCTGTGGCTTCTTGTTAGTCCCAGTTTTGGAGGGGCCTTTTGCACT
GCCCAGTTACCTGTATGGCGACCCCCTTCGTGCCCAGCTCTTCATCCCACTCAACATCAGCTGCTTGCTC
AAGGAGGGCAGCGAGCACCTGTTTGATAGCTTTGAACCCGAAACGTACTGGGATCGAATGCACCTCTTCC
AGGAAGCCATTGCACACAGGTTTGGGTTTGTACAAGATAAATATTCTGCCTCTGCTTTTAACTTCCCTGC
TGAGAACAAGCCTCAGTATATCCACGTTACAGGAACAGTGTTTCTGCAGCTGCCCTACTCCAAGCGCAAG
TTCTCAGGGCAGCAGCGGCGGCGGCGGAACTCCACCAGCTCCACCAACCAGAACATGTTCTGCGAGGAGC
GGGTCGGCTACAACTGGGCCTACAACACCATGCTCACCAAAACATGGCGCTCCAGCGCCACAGGGGATGA
AAAGTTTGCTGATCGGCTGCTGAAGGACTTCACGGACTTCTGCATCAACCGTGACAACCGGCTGGTCACG
TTCTGGACAAGTTGCCTGGAGAAGATGCATGCCAGTGCCCCGTGAGAATTC
